Addgene plasmid #53066: pBullet-cyt-c
Purpose: (Empty Backbone) destination vector with cytosol marker (ECFP) for tagged fluorescent protein (C-ter-EYFP) of plant gene
Depositing lab: Joshua Heazlewood. Depositing organization: Lawrence Berkeley National Laboratory. Publication: The Plant Glycosyltransferase Clone Collection for Functional Genomics. Lao J, Oikawa A, Bromley JR, McInerney P, Suttangkakul A, Smith-Moritz AM, Plahar H, Chiu TY, Gonzalez Fernandez-Nino SM, Ebert B, Yang F, Christiansen KM, Hansen SF, Stonebloom S, Adams PD, Ronald PC, Hillson NJ, Hadi MZ, Vega-Sanchez ME, Loque D, Scheller HV, Heazlewood1 JL. Plant J. 2014 Jun 6. doi: 10.1111/tpj.12577. PubMed 24905498.
Backbone
  Vector backbone: pBullet
  Backbone manufacturer: JBEI
  Backbone size (bp): 8000
  Vector type: Synthetic Biology
  Selectable markers: Neomycin (select with G418) ; Kanamycin
  Tag / fusion protein: ECFP (N terminal on backbone); EYFP (C terminal on insert)
Growth in bacteria
  Bacterial resistance: Chloramphenicol and Ampicillin, 25 & 100 μg/mL
  Growth temperature: 37°C
  Growth strain: ccdB Survival
  Copy number: High Copy
Gene/Insert
  Cloning method: Gateway Cloning
  Sequencing primers: 5′ ACAAGTTTGTACAAAAAAGCAGGCTTC; 3′ ACCACTTTGTACAAGAAAGCTGGGTC
Terms and licenses: Academic/Nonprofit Terms; Industry Terms: Not Available to Industry
Depositor comments: See http://gt.jbei.org/ for more information on the JBEI glycosyltransferase collection.
How to cite: pBullet-cyt-c was a gift from Joshua Heazlewood (Addgene plasmid # 53066 ; http://n2t.net/addgene:53066 ; RRID:Addgene_53066)
