[The description below was written by a language model from this plasmid's Addgene catalogue record and pLannotate feature annotations shown in this document.]
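Description:
pBullet-cyt-c is an empty Gateway destination vector on the pBullet backbone, built for subcellular localisation of plant proteins by fluorescence microscopy. It belongs to a plant glycosyltransferase clone collection for functional genomics. The catalogue gives a backbone size of about 8 kb, and the depositor's full sequence is 8,444 bp. The plasmid replicates in E. coli at high copy from a ColE1/pUC-type origin. It carries AmpR on the backbone and a chloramphenicol resistance gene inside the Gateway cassette, so the unrecombined vector is selected with both antibiotics. Because the cassette also encodes the CcdB toxin, the empty vector has to be maintained in a ccdB-tolerant strain. A Tn5-derived NeoR/KanR (nptII) gene is also present and is listed as a neomycin/kanamycin selectable marker. No dedicated plant promoter is annotated immediately upstream of it. No T-DNA borders or other Agrobacterium elements appear in the feature table, and the record does not state how the plasmid is delivered into plant cells.

The plasmid holds two independent plant expression units. In the first, a CaMV 35S promoter preceded by an additional partial 35S copy drives untargeted ECFP and ends with the NOS terminator, which supplies a built-in cytosolic reference marker. In the second, another CaMV 35S promoter sits upstream of an attR1–ccdB/CmR–attR2 cassette, followed by EYFP and a CaMV polyadenylation signal. An LR recombination with an entry clone replaces the ccdB/CmR cassette with the gene of interest and is designed to fuse that gene to a C-terminal EYFP tag. Loss of ccdB gives counter-selection against non-recombinant plasmids in standard strains. Cells that express the finished construct produce the YFP-tagged protein and the cytosolic CFP marker from a single plasmid, so the two signals can be compared directly for co-localisation.
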