Features (pLannotate 1.2.2; 24 found; start..end, strand, type, name):
    177..765     +  rep_origin     ori: high-copy-number ColE1/pMB1/pBR322/pUC origin of replication
    948..999     +  CDS            lacI (fragment): lac repressor; lacI; The lac repressor binds to the lac operator to inhibit transcription in E. coli. This inhibition can be relieved by adding lactose or isopropyl-β-D-thiogalactopyranoside (IPTG).
   1067..1355    +  promoter       CaMV 35S promoter (fragment): strong constitutive promoter from cauliflower mosaic virus
   1406..1751    +  promoter       CaMV 35S promoter: strong constitutive promoter from cauliflower mosaic virus
   1703..1749    +  promoter       minimal CaMV 35S promoter: minimal 35S promoter from cauliflower mosaic virus
   1772..2491    +  CDS            ECFP: enhanced CFP mammalian codon-optimized
   2510..2762    +  terminator     NOS terminator: nopaline synthase terminator and poly(A) signal
   2763..2779    -  promoter       tet promoter (fragment): E. coli promoter for tetracycline efflux protein gene
   2794..2898    +  CDS            tnpA (fragment): TN5P_ECOLX - Also known as tnp. Experimental evidence at protein level: Swiss-Prot protein existence level 1. Mediates transposition of transposon Tn5 by a 'cut and paste' mechanism. First, the monomeric transposase binds the 19 bp inverted DNA repeats flanking the transposon. Then, dimerization of the DNA- bound transposase creates a synaptic DNA complex. After nicking of the first DNA strand, excision of the transposon proceeds through a series of intermediates. The transposase then mediates the insertion of the transposon at a new site by strand transfer. The activity of the wild- type tran
   2930..3724    +  CDS            NeoR/KanR: aminoglycoside phosphotransferase from Tn5; aph(3')-II (or nptII); confers resistance to neomycin, kanamycin, and G418 (Geneticin®)
   3838..3942    +  promoter       AmpR promoter: bla
   3943..4803    +  CDS            AmpR: β-lactamase; bla; confers resistance to ampicillin, carbenicillin, and related antibiotics
   4828..5172    +  promoter       CaMV 35S promoter: strong constitutive promoter from cauliflower mosaic virus
   5125..5171    +  promoter       minimal CaMV 35S promoter: minimal 35S promoter from cauliflower mosaic virus
   5172..5220    -  misc_feature   MCS (fragment): pBluescript multiple cloning site
   5225..5349    +  protein_bind   attR1: mutant version of attR; recombination site for the Gateway® LR reaction LR Clonase™
   5585..5737    -  CDS            dpnD (fragment): DPND_STRPN - Protein predicted: Swiss-Prot protein existence level 4. From Streptococcus pneumoniae serotype 4 (strain ATCC BAA-334 / TIGR4).
   5781..6083    -  CDS            ccdB: CCDB_ECOLI - Also known as G, letB, letD. Experimental evidence at protein level: Swiss-Prot protein existence level 1. Toxic component of a type II toxin-antitoxin (TA) system, functioning in plasmid maintainence. Responsible for the post- segregational killing (PSK) of plasmid-free cells, also referred to as a plasmid addiction system. Half-life of over 2 hours. Cell killing by CcdB is accompanied by filamentation, defects in chromosome and plasmid segregation, defects in cell division, formation of anucleate cells, decreased DNA synthesis and plasmid loss. Interferes with the activity of DN
   6088..6246    -  CDS            ccdA (fragment): CCDA_ECO57 - Also known as H, letA. Experimental evidence at protein level: Swiss-Prot protein existence level 1. Antitoxin component of a type II toxin-antitoxin (TA) system which inhibits the post-segregational killing (PSK) of plasmid-free cells, also referred to as a plasmid addiction system. Binds to and blocks the activity of CcdB; will also remove bound CcdB protein from the CcdB-GyrA complex by forming a CcdA-CcdB complex, a process termed rejuvenation. Functions as a transcriptional corepressor for the ccdAB operon, repression also requires CcdB (By similarity). From Escherichia coli
   6428..7087    -  CDS            CmR: chloramphenicol acetyltransferase; cat; confers resistance to chloramphenicol
   7088..7190    -  promoter       cat promoter: promoter of the E. coli cat gene encoding chloramphenicol acetyltransferase
   7368..7492    -  protein_bind   attR2: mutant version of attR; recombination site for the Gateway® LR reaction LR Clonase™
   7503..8222    +  CDS            EYFP: enhanced YFP mammalian codon-optimized
   8277..8436    +  polyA_signal   CaMV poly(A) signal (fragment): cauliflower mosaic virus polyadenylation signal
>Addgene plasmid #53066 | pBullet-cyt-c | depositor full sequence | sequence record 82546 | pBullet-cyt-c sequence 8444 bps
ACGCGTCTGTCAGACCAAGTTTACTCATATATACTTTAGATTGATTTAAAACTTCATTTTTAATTTAAAA
GGATCTAGGTGAAGATCCTTTTTGATAATCTCATGACCAAAATCCCTTAACGTGAGTTTTCGTTCCACTG
AGCGTCAGACCCCGTAGAAAAGATCAAAGGATCTTCTTGAGATCCTTTTTTTCTGCGCGTAATCTGCTGC
TTGCAAACAAAAAAACCACCGCTACCAGCGGTGGTTTGTTTGCCGGATCAAGAGCTACCAACTCTTTTTC
CGAAGGTAACTGGCTTCAGCAGAGCGCAGATACCAAATACTGTTCTTCTAGTGTAGCCGTAGTTAGGCCA
CCACTTCAAGAACTCTGTAGCACCGCCTACATACCTCGCTCTGCTAATCCTGTTACCAGTGGCTGCTGCC
AGTGGCGATAAGTCGTGTCTTACCGGGTTGGACTCAAGACGATAGTTACCGGATAAGGCGCAGCGGTCGG
GCTGAACGGGGGGTTCGTGCACACAGCCCAGCTTGGAGCGAACGACCTACACCGAACTGAGATACCTACA
GCGTGAGCTATGAGAAAGCGCCACGCTTCCCGAAGGGAGAAAGGCGGACAGGTATCCGGTAAGCGGCAGG
GTCGGAACAGGAGAGCGCACGAGGGAGCTTCCAGGGGGAAACGCCTGGTATCTTTATAGTCCTGTCGGGT
TTCGCCACCTCTGACTTGAGCGTCGATTTTTGTGATGCTCGTCAGGGGGGCGGAGCCTATGGAAAAACGC
CAGCAACGCGGCCTTTTTACGGTTCCTGGCCTTTTGCTGGCCTTTTGCTCACATGTTCTTTCCTGCGTTA
TCCCCTGATTCTGTGGATAACCGTATTACCGCCTTTGAGTGAGCTGATACCGCTCGCCGCAGCCGAACGA
CCGAGCGCAGCGAGTCAGTGAGCGAGGAAGCGGAAGAGCGCCCAATACGCAAACCGCCTCTCCCCGCGCG
TTGGCCGATTCATTAATGCGGCCGCGAGCTCCCTACCCCTACTCCAAAAATGTCAAAGATACAGTCTCAG
AAGACCAAAGGGCTATTGAGACTTTTCAACAAAGGGTAATTTCGGGAAACCTCCTCGGATTCCATTGCCC
AGCTATCTGTCACTTCATCGAAAGGACAGTAGAAAAGGAAGGTGGCTCCTACAAATGCCATCATTGCGAT
AAAGGAAAGGCTATCATTCAAGATGCCTCTGCCGACAGTGGTCCCAAAGATGGACCCCCACCCACGAGGA
GCATCGTGGAAAAAGAAGACGTTCCAACCACGTCTTCAAAGCAAGTGGATTGATGTGACATCTCCACTGA
CGTAAGGGATGACGCACAATCCCACCCCTACTCCAAAAATGTCAAAGATACAGTCTCAGAAGACCAAAGG
GCTATTGAGACTTTTCAACAAAGGGTAATTTCGGGAAACCTCCTCGGATTCCATTGCCCAGCTATCTGTC
ACTTCATCGAAAGGACAGTAGAAAAGGAAGGTGGCTCCTACAAATGCCATCATTGCGATAAAGGAAAGGC
TATCATTCAAGATGCCTCTGCCGACAGTGGTCCCAAAGATGGACCCCCACCCACGAGGAGCATCGTGGAA
AAAGAAGACGTTCCAACCACGTCTTCAAAGCAAGTGGATTGATGTGACATCTCCACTGACGTAAGGGATG
ACGCACAATCCCACTATCCTTCGCAAGACCCTTCCTCTATATAAGGAAGTTCATTTCATTTGGAGAGGAC
AGCCCAGATCTTTGTTTGGGAATGGTGAGCAAGGGCGAGGAGCTGTTCACCGGGGTGGTGCCCATCCTGG
TCGAGCTGGACGGCGACGTAAACGGCCACAAGTTCAGCGTGTCCGGCGAGGGCGAGGGCGATGCCACCTA
CGGCAAGCTGACCCTGAAGTTCATCTGCACCACCGGCAAGCTGCCCGTGCCCTGGCCCACCCTCGTGACC
ACCCTGACCTGGGGCGTGCAGTGCTTCAGCCGCTACCCCGACCACATGAAGCAGCACGACTTCTTCAAGT
CCGCCATGCCCGAAGGCTACGTCCAGGAGCGCACCATCTTCTTCAAGGACGACGGCAACTACAAGACCCG
CGCCGAGGTGAAGTTCGAGGGCGACACCCTGGTGAACCGCATCGAGCTGAAGGGCATCGACTTCAAGGAG
GACGGCAACATCCTGGGGCACAAGCTGGAGTACAACTACATCAGCCACAACGTCTATATCACCGCCGACA
AGCAGAAGAACGGCATCAAGGCCAACTTCAAGATCCGCCACAACATCGAGGACGGCAGCGTGCAGCTCGC
CGACCACTACCAGCAGAACACCCCCATCGGCGACGGCCCCGTGCTGCTGCCCGACAACCACTACCTGAGC
ACCCAGTCCGCCCTGAGCAAAGACCCCAACGAGAAGCGCGATCACATGGTCCTGCTGGAGTTCGTGACCG
CCGCCGGGATCACTCTCGGCATGGACGAGCTGTACAAGTAAAGCGGCGGCCCGGCTGCAGATCGTTCAAA
CATTTGGCAATAAAGTTTCTTAAGATTGAATCCTGTTGCCGGTCTTGCGATGATTATCATATAATTTCTG
TTGAATTACGTTAAGCATGTAATAATTAACATGTAATGCATGACGTTATTTATGAGATGGGTTTTTATGA
TTAGAGTCCCGCAATTATACATTTAATACGCGATAGAAAACAAAATATAGCGCGCAAACTAGGATAAATT
ATCGCGCGCGGTGTCATCTATGTTACTAGATCCGATGATAAGCTGTCAAACATGAGAGCTCCCGGAATTG
CCAGCTGGGGCGCCCTCTGGTAAGGTTGGGAAGCCCTGCAAAGTAAACTGGATGGCTTTCTCGCCGCCAA
GGATCTGATGGCGCAGGGGATCAAGCTCTGATCAAGAGACAGGATGAGGATCGTTTCGCATGATTGAACA
AGATGGATTGCACGCAGGTTCTCCGGCCGCTTGGGTGGAGAGGCTATTCGGCTATGACTGGGCACAACAG
ACAATCGGCTGCTCTGATGCCGCCGTGTTCCGGCTGTCAGCGCAGGGGCGCCCGGTTCTTTTTGTCAAGA
CCGACCTGTCCGGTGCCCTGAATGAACTGCAAGACGAGGCAGCGCGGCTATCGTGGCTGGCCACGACGGG
CGTTCCTTGCGCAGCTGTGCTCGACGTTGTCACTGAAGCGGGAAGGGACTGGCTGCTATTGGGCGAAGTG
CCGGGGCAGGATCTCCTGTCATCTCACCTTGCTCCTGCCGAGAAAGTATCCATCATGGCTGATGCAATGC
GGCGGCTGCATACGCTTGATCCGGCTACCTGCCCATTCGACCACCAAGCGAAACATCGCATCGAGCGAGC
ACGTACTCGGATGGAAGCCGGTCTTGTCGATCAGGATGATCTGGACGAAGAGCATCAGGGGCTCGCGCCA
GCCGAACTGTTCGCCAGGCTCAAGGCGAGCATGCCCGACGGCGAGGATCTCGTCGTGACCCATGGCGATG
CCTGCTTGCCGAATATCATGGTGGAAAATGGCCGCTTTTCTGGATTCATCGACTGTGGCCGGCTGGGTGT
GGCGGACCGCTATCAGGACATAGCGTTGGCTACCCGTGATATTGCTGAAGAGCTTGGCGGCGAATGGGCT
GACCGCTTCCTCGTGCTTTACGGTATCGCCGCTCCCGATTCGCAGCGCATCGCCTTCTATCGCCTTCTTG
ACGAGTTCTTCTGACACGTGTTAATTCTTGAAGACGAAAGGGCCTCGTGATACGCCTATTTTTATAGGTT
AATGTCATGATAATAATGGTTTCTTAGACGTCAGGTGGCACTTTTCGGGGAAATGTGCGCGGAACCCCTA
TTTGTTTATTTTTCTAAATACATTCAAATATGTATCCGCTCATGAGACAATAACCCTGATAAATGCTTCA
ATAATATTGAAAAAGGAAGAGTATGAGTATTCAACATTTCCGTGTCGCCCTTATTCCCTTTTTTGCGGCA
TTTTGCCTTCCTGTTTTTGCTCACCCAGAAACGCTGGTGAAAGTAAAAGATGCTGAAGATCAGTTGGGTG
CACGAGTGGGTTACATCGAACTGGATCTCAACAGCGGTAAGATCCTTGAGAGTTTTCGCCCCGAAGAACG
TTTTCCAATGATGAGCACTTTTAAAGTTCTGCTATGTGGCGCGGTATTATCCCGTATTGACGCCGGGCAA
GAGCAACTCGGTCGCCGCATACACTATTCTCAGAATGACTTGGTTGAGTACTCACCAGTCACAGAAAAGC
ATCTTACGGATGGCATGACAGTAAGAGAATTATGCAGTGCTGCCATAACCATGAGTGATAACACTGCGGC
CAACTTACTTCTGACAACGATCGGAGGACCGAAGGAGCTAACCGCTTTTTTGCACAACATGGGGGATCAT
GTAACTCGCCTTGATCGTTGGGAACCGGAGCTGAATGAAGCCATACCAAACGACGAGCGTGACACCACGA
TGCCTGTAGCAATGGCAACAACGTTGCGCAAACTATTAACTGGCGAACTACTTACTCTAGCTTCCCGGCA
ACAATTAATAGACTGGATGGAGGCGGATAAAGTTGCAGGACCACTTCTGCGCTCGGCCCTTCCGGCTGGC
TGGTTTATTGCTGATAAATCTGGAGCCGGTGAGCGTGGGTCTCGCGGTATCATTGCAGCACTGGGGCCAG
ATGGTAAGCCCTCCCGTATCGTAGTTATCTACACGACGGGGAGTCAGGCAACTATGGATGAACGAAATAG
ACAGATCGCTGAGATAGGTGCCTCACTGATTAAGCATTGGTAAGTTAACAGAAGACCAGAGGGCTATTGA
GACTTTTCAACAAAGGGTAATATCGGGAAACCTCCTCGGATTCCATTGCCCAGCTATCTGTCACTTCATC
GAAAGGACAGTAGAAAAGGAAGATGGCTTCTACAAATGCCATCATTGCGATAAAGGAAAGGCTATCGTTC
AAGATGCCTCTACCGACAGTGGTCCCAAAGATGGACCCCCACCCACGAGGAACATCGTGGAAAAAGAAGA
CGTTCCAACCACGTCTTCAAAGCAAGTGGATTGATGTGATATCTCCACTGACGTAAGGGATGACGCACAA
TCCCACTATCCTTCGCAAGACCCTTCCTCTATATAAGGAAGTTCATTTCATTTGGAGAGGACCTCGAGGT
CGACGGTATCGATAAGCTTGATATCGAATTCCTGCAGCCCATCAACAAGTTTGTACAAAAAAGCTGAACG
AGAAACGTAAAATGATATAAATATCAATATATTAAATTAGATTTTGCATAAAAAACAGACTACATAATAC
TGTAAAACACAACATATCCAGTCACTATGAATCAACTACTTAGATGGTATTAGTGACCTGTAGTCGACCG
ACAGCCTTCCAAATGTTCTTCGGGTGATGCTGCCAACTTAGTCGACCGACAGCCTTCCAAATGTTCTTCT
CAAACGGAATCGTCGTATCCAGCCTACTCGCTATTGTCCTCAATGCCGTATTAAATCATAAAAAGAAATA
AGAAAAAGAGGTGCGAGCCTCTTTTTTGTGTGACAAAATAAAAACATCTACCTATTCATATACGCTAGTG
TCATAGTCCTGAAAATCATCTGCATCAAGAACAATTTCACAACTCTTATACTTTTCTCTTACAAGTCGTT
CGGCTTCATCTGGATTTTCAGCCTCTATACTTACTAAACGTGATAAAGTTTCTGTAATTTCTACTGTATC
GACCTGCAGACTGGCTGTGTATAAGGGAGCCTGACATTTATATTCCCCAGAACATCAGGTTAATGGCGTT
TTTGATGTCATTTTCGCGGTGGCTGAGATCAGCCACTTCTTCCCCGATAACGGAGACCGGCACACTGGCC
ATATCGGTGGTCATCATGCGCCAGCTTTCATCCCCGATATGCACCACCGGGTAAAGTTCACGGGAGACTT
TATCTGACAGCAGACGTGCACTGGCCAGGGGGATCACCATCCGTCGCCCGGGCGTGTCAATAATATCACT
CTGTACATCCACAAACAGACGATAACGGCTCTCTCTTTTATAGGTGTAAACCTTAAACTGCATTTCACCA
GCCCCTGTTCTCGTCAGCAAAAGAGCCGTTCATTTCAATAAACCGGGCGACCTCAGCCATCCCTTCCTGA
TTTTCCGCTTTCCAGCGTTCGGCACGCAGACGACGGGCTTCATTCTGCATGGTTGTGCTTACCAGACCGG
AGATATTGACATCATATATGCCTTGAGCAACTGATAGCTGTCGCTGTCAACTGTCACTGTAATACGCTGC
TTCATAGCATACCTCTTTTTGACATACTTCGGGTATACATATCAGTATATATTCTTATACCGCAAAAATC
AGCGCGCAAATACGCATACTGTTATCTGGCTTTTAGTAAGCCGGATCCACGCGGCGTTTACGCCCCGCCC
TGCCACTCATCGCAGTACTGTTGTAATTCATTAAGCATTCTGCCGACATGGAAGCCATCACAGACGGCAT
GATGAACCTGAATCGCCAGCGGCATCAGCACCTTGTCGCCTTGCGTATAATATTTGCCCATGGTGAAAAC
GGGGGCGAAGAAGTTGTCCATATTGGCCACGTTTAAATCAAAACTGGTGAAACTCACCCAGGGATTGGCT
GAGACGAAAAACATATTCTCAATAAACCCTTTAGGGAAATAGGCCAGGTTTTCACCGTAACACGCCACAT
CTTGCGAATATATGTGTAGAAACTGCCGGAAATCGTCGTGGTATTCACTCCAGAGCGATGAAAACGTTTC
AGTTTGCTCATGGAAAACGGTGTAACAAGGGTGAACACTATCCCATATCACCAGCTCACCGTCTTTCATT
GCCATACGGAATTCCGGATGAGCATTCATCAGGCGGGCAAGAATGTGAATAAAGGCCGGATAAAACTTGT
GCTTATTTTTCTTTACGGTCTTTAAAAAGGCCGTAATATCCAGCTGAACGGTCTGGTTATAGGTACATTG
AGCAACTGACTGAAATGCCTCAAAATGTTCTTTACGATGCCATTGGGATATATCAACGGTGGTATATCCA
GTGATTTTTTTCTCCATTTTAGCTTCCTTAGCTCCTGAAAATCTCGATAACTCAAAAAATACGCCCGGTA
GTGATCTTATTTCATTATGGTGAAAGTTGGAACCTCTTACGTGCCGATCAACGTCTCATTTTCGCCAAAA
GTTGGCCCAGGGCTTCCCGGTATCAACAGGGACACCAGGATTTATTTATTCTGCGAAGTGATCTTCCGTC
ACAGGTATTTATTCGGCGCAAAGTGCGTCGGGTGATGCTGCCAACTTAGTCGACTACAGGTCACTAATAC
CATCTAAGTAGTTGATTCATAGTGACTGGATATGTTGTGTTTTACAGTATTATGTAGTCTGTTTTTTATG
CAAAATCTAATTTAATATATTGATATTTATATCATTTTACGTTTCTCGTTCAGCTTTCTTGTACAAAGTG
GTTGCCACGGCCATGGTGAGCAAGGGCGAGGAGCTGTTCACCGGGGTGGTGCCCATCCTGGTCGAGCTGG
ACGGCGACGTAAACGGCCACAAGTTCAGCGTGTCCGGCGAGGGCGAGGGCGATGCCACCTACGGCAAGCT
GACCCTGAAGTTCATCTGCACCACCGGCAAGCTGCCCGTGCCCTGGCCCACCCTCGTGACCACCTTCGGC
TACGGCCTGCAGTGCTTCGCCCGCTACCCCGACCACATGAAGCAGCACGACTTCTTCAAGTCCGCCATGC
CCGAAGGCTACGTCCAGGAGCGCACCATCTTCTTCAAGGACGACGGCAACTACAAGACCCGCGCCGAGGT
GAAGTTCGAGGGCGACACCCTGGTGAACCGCATCGAGCTGAAGGGCATCGACTTCAAGGAGGACGGCAAC
ATCCTGGGGCACAAGCTGGAGTACAACTACAACAGCCACAACGTCTATATCATGGCCGACAAGCAGAAGA
ACGGCATCAAGGTGAACTTCAAGATCCGCCACAACATCGAGGACGGCAGCGTGCAGCTCGCCGACCACTA
CCAGCAGAACACCCCCATCGGCGACGGCCCCGTGCTGCTGCCCGACAACCACTACCTGAGCTACCAGTCC
GCCCTGAGCAAAGACCCCAACGAGAAGCGCGATCACATGGTCCTGCTGGAGTTCGTGACCGCCGCCGGGA
TCACTCTCGGCATGGACGAGCTGTACAAGTAATCTAGAGTCCGCAAAAATCACCAGTCTCTCTCTACAAA
TCTATCTCTCTCTATTTTTCTCCAGAATAATGTGTGAGTAGTTCCCAGATAAGGGAATTAGGGTTCTTAT
AGGGTTTCGCTCATGTGTTGAGCATATAAGAAACCCTTAGTATGTATTTGTATTTGTAAAATACTTCTAT
CAATAAAATTTCTAATTCCTAAAACCAAAATCCAGTGAAGCGCT
