>Addgene plasmid #53066 | pBullet-cyt-c | addgene partial sequence | sequence record 86413 | CAT-R 5'-GCAACTGACTGAAATGCCTC-3'
ACGGTGGTATATCCAGTGATTTTTTTCTCCATTTTAGCTTCCTTAGCTCCTGAAAATCTCGATAACTCAA
AAAATACGCCCGGTAGTGATCTTATTTCATTATGGTGAAAGTTGGAACCTCTTACGTGCCGATCAACGTC
TCATTTTCGCCAAAAGTTGGCCCAGGGCTTCCCGGTATCAACAGGGACACCAGGATTTATTTATTCTGCG
AAGTGATCTTCCGTCACAGGTATTTATTCGGCGCAAAGTGCGTCGGGTGATGCTGCCAACTTAGTCGACT
ACAGGTCACTAATACCATCTAAGTAGTTGATTCATAGTGACTGGATATGTTGTGTTTTACAGTATTATGT
AGTCTGTTTTTTATGCAAAATCTAATTTAATATATTGATATTTATATCATTTTACGTTTCTCGTTCAGCT
TTCTTGTACAAAGTGGTTGCCACGGCCATGGTGAGCAAGGGCGAGGAGCTGTTCACCGGGGTGGTGCCCA
TCCTGGTCGAGCTGGACGGCGACGTAAACGGCCACAAGTTCAGCGTGTCCGGCGAGGGCGAGGGCGATGC
CACCTACGGCAAGCTGACCCTGAAGTTCATCTGCACCACCGGCAAGCTGCCCGTGCCCTGGCCCACCCTC
GTGACCACCTTCGGCTACGGCCTGCAGTGCTTCGCCCGCTACCCCGACCACATGAAGCAGCACGACTTCT
TCAAGTCCGCCATGCCCGAAGGCTACGTCCAGGAGCGCACCATCTTCTTCAAGGACGACGGCAACTACAA
GACCCGCGCCGAGGTGAAGTTCGAGGGCGACACCCTGGTGAACCGCATCG
