>Addgene plasmid #53066 | pBullet-cyt-c | addgene partial sequence | sequence record 86414 | ccdB-Fwd 5'-GCATGATGACCACCGATATG-3'
GGCTGATCTCAGCCACCGCGAAAATGACATCAAAAACGCCATTAACCTGATGTTCTGGGGAATATAAATG
TCAGGCTCCCTTATACACAGCCAGTCTGCAGGTCGATACAGTAGAAATTACAGAAACTTTATCACGTTTA
GTAAGTATAGAGGCTGAAAATCCAGATGAAGCCGAACGACTTGTAAGAGAAAAGTATAAGAGTTGTGAAA
TTGTTCTTGATGCAGATGATTTTCAGGACTATGACACTAGCGTATATGAATAGGTAGATGTTTTTATTTT
GTCACACAAAAAAGAGGCTCGCACCTCTTTTTCTTATTTCTTTTTATGATTTAATACGGCATTGAGGACA
ATAGCGAGTAGGCTGGATACGACGATTCCGTTTGAGAAGAACATTTGGAAGGCTGTCGGTCGACTAAGTT
GGCAGCATCACCCGAAGAACATTTGGAAGGCTGTCGGTCGACTACAGGTCACTAATACCATCTAAGTAGT
TGATTCATAGTGACTGGATATGTTGTGTTTTACAGTATTATGTAGTCTGTTTTTTATGCAAAATCTAATT
TAATATATTGATATTTATATCATTTTACGTTTCTCGTTCAGCTTTTTTGTACAAACTTGTTGATGGGCTG
CAGGAATTCGATATCAAGCTTATCGATACCGTCGACCTCGAGGTCCTCTCCAAATGAAATGAACTTCCTT
ATATAGAGGAAGGGTCTTGCGAAGGATAGTGGGATTGTGCGTCATCCCTTACGTCAGTGGAGATATCACA
TCAATCCACTTGCTTTG
