>Addgene plasmid #53066 | pBullet-cyt-c | addgene partial sequence | sequence record 86415 | NOSterm-R 5'-attgccaaatgtttgaacga-3'
GCTCGTCCATGCCGAGAGTGATCCCGGCGGCGGTCACGAACTCCAGCAGGACCATGTGATCGCGCTTCTC
GTTGGGGTCTTTGCTCAGGGCGGACTGGGTGCTCAGGTAGTGGTTGTCGGGCAGCAGCACGGGGCCGTCG
CCGATGGGGGTGTTCTGCTGGTAGTGGTCGGCGAGCTGCACGCTGCCGTCCTCGATGTTGTGGCGGATCT
TGAAGTTGGCCTTGATGCCGTTCTTCTGCTTGTCGGCGGTGATATAGACGTTGTGGCTGATGTAGTTGTA
CTCCAGCTTGTGCCCCAGGATGTTGCCGTCCTCCTTGAAGTCGATGCCCTTCAGCTCGATGCGGTTCACC
AGGGTGTCGCCCTCGAACTTCACCTCGGCGCGGGTCTTGTAGTTGCCGTCGTCCTTGAAGAAGATGGTGC
GCTCCTGGACGTAGCCTTCGGGCATGGCGGACTTGAAGAAGTCGTGCTGCTTCATGTGGTCGGGGTAGCG
GCTGAAGCACTGCACGCCCCAGGTCAGGGTGGTCACGAGGGTGGGCCAGGGCACGGGCAGCTTGCCGGTG
GTGCAGATGAACTTCAGGGTCAGCTTGCCGTAGGTGGCATCGCCCTCGCCCTCGCCGGACACGCTGAACT
TGTGGCCGTTTACGTCGCCGTCCAGCTCGACCAGGATGGGCACCACCCCGGTGAACAGCTCCTCGCCCTT
GCTCACCATTCCCAAACAAAGATCTGGGCTGTCCTCTCCAAATGAAATGAACTTCCTTATATAGAGGAAG
GGTCTTGCGAAGGATAGTGGGATTGTGCGTCATCCCTTACGTCAGTGGAGATG
