>Addgene plasmid #53066 | pBullet-cyt-c | addgene partial sequence | sequence record 86416 | pUC-4 5'-CAGTGAGCGAGGAAGCGGAAGAGCGCCCAA-3'
CCCGCGCGTTGGCCGATTCATTAATGCGGCCGCGAGCTCCCTACCCCTACTCCAAAAATGTCAAAGATAC
AGTCTCAGAAGACCAAAGGGCTATTGAGACTTTTCAACAAAGGGTAATTTCGGGAAACCTCCTCGGATTC
CATTGCCCAGCTATCTGTCACTTCATCGAAAGGACAGTAGAAAAGGAAGGTGGCTCCTACAAATGCCATC
ATTGCGATAAAGGAAAGGCTATCATTCAAGATGCCTCTGCCGACAGTGGTCCCAAAGATGGACCCCCACC
CACGAGGAGCATCGTGGAAAAAGAAGACGTTCCAACCACGTCTTCAAAGCAAGTGGATTGATGTGACATC
TCCACTGACGTAAGGGATGACGCACAATCCCACCCCTACTCCAAAAATGTCAAAGATACAGTCTCAGAAG
ACCAAAGGGCTATTGAGACTTTTCAACAAAGGGTAATTTCGGGAAACCTCCTCGGATTCCATTGCCCAGC
TATCTGTCACTTCATCGAAAGGACAGTAGAAAAGGAAGGTGGCTCCTACAAATGCCATCATTGCGATAAA
GGAAAGGCTATCATTCAAGATGCCTCTGCCGACAGTGGTCCCAAAGATGGACCCCCACCCACGAGGAGCA
TCGTGGAAAAAGAAGACGTTCCAACCACGTCTTCAAAGCAAGTGGATTGATGTGACATCTCCACTGACGT
AAGGGATGACGCACAATCCCACTATCCTTCGCAAGACCCTTCCTCTATATAAGGAAGTTCATTTCATTTG
GAGAGGACAGCCCAGATCTTTGTTTGGGAATGGTGAGCAAGGGCGAGGAGCTGTTCACCGGGGTGGTGCC
CATCCTGGTCGAGCTGGACGGCGACGTAAACGGCCACAAGTT
